Addgene plasmid #176240: pNOC_hlbCas12a-Nlux
Purpose: pNOC episomal plasmid harboring the humanized lbCas12a gene sequence tagged with Nlux under the control of Ribi promoter
Depositing lab: John van der Oost. Publication: Comprehensive Genome Engineering Toolbox for Microalgae Nannochloropsis oceanica Based on CRISPR-Cas Systems. Naduthodi MIS, Sudfeld C, Avitzigiannis EK, Trevisan N, van Lith E, Alcaide Sancho J, D'Adamo S, Barbosa M, van der Oost J. ACS Synth Biol. 2021 Dec 17;10(12):3369-3378. doi: 10.1021/acssynbio.1c00329. Epub 2021 Nov 18. PubMed 34793143.
Backbone
  Vector backbone: pUC19
  Vector type: CRISPR, Luciferase, Synthetic Biology ; Expression in microalgae Nannochloropsis oceanica
  Selectable markers: Zeocin
Growth in bacteria
  Bacterial resistance: Ampicillin, 100 μg/mL
  Growth temperature: 37°C
  Growth strain: DH5alpha
  Copy number: High Copy
Gene/Insert
  Gene/Insert name: humanized lbCas12a
  Species: Lachnospiraceae bacterium
  Promoter: Ribosomal subunit
  Tag / fusion protein: luciferase (C terminal on insert)
  Cloning method: Gibson Cloning
  Sequencing primers: 5′ TCTACTCGTCTCTCTTGG; 3′ GCTCGAGGGTTGCGTGTGTAT
Resource information
  A portion of this plasmid was derived from a plasmid made by: The backbone of plasmid was a gift from Eva Farre from Michigan State University. And the Cas12a sequence was obtained from the Addgene plasmid # 69988
Terms and licenses: Academic/Nonprofit Terms; Industry Terms: Not Available to Industry
How to cite: pNOC_hlbCas12a-Nlux was a gift from John van der Oost (Addgene plasmid # 176240 ; http://n2t.net/addgene:176240 ; RRID:Addgene_176240)
