[The description below was written by a language model from this plasmid's Addgene catalogue record and pLannotate feature annotations shown in this document.]
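Description:
pNOC_hlbCas12a-Nlux is an episomal CRISPR expression plasmid of about 11.9 kb, built on a pUC19 backbone for genome engineering in the microalga Nannochloropsis oceanica. In E. coli it is maintained at high copy through the ColE1/pUC origin and selected with ampicillin via the bla gene and its native promoter. For the algal host it carries a Sh ble (BleoR) cassette conferring Zeocin resistance. The annotated S. cerevisiae CEN6 centromere fused to an autonomously replicating sequence (CEN/ARS) is presumably what supports the episomal, non-integrating maintenance named in the record. The promoter and terminator driving the Zeocin marker are not annotated.

The payload is a human-codon-optimised Cas12a (Cpf1) gene from Lachnospiraceae bacterium ND2006, expressed from a ribosomal subunit ("Ribi") promoter. It is fused at its C terminus to Nlux, a luciferase reporter that the feature table matches to the catalytic subunit of Oplophorus gracilirostris luciferase, which emits blue light on oxidising coelenterazine-type substrates. The slight overlap of the two annotated coding regions is consistent with a direct in-frame fusion, so luminescence can serve as a readout of nuclease expression and of plasmid presence in transformants. A short fragment of the tobacco ringspot virus satellite hammerhead ribozyme is annotated upstream on the opposite strand. Such ribozymes are commonly used to trim guide RNA transcripts, but the record does not describe a crRNA cassette, so its role here is not established. A remnant of the pUC multiple cloning site is also present. The plasmid belongs to a CRISPR-Cas toolbox for N. oceanica, where episomal delivery allows Cas12a to be expressed without genomic integration.
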