Features (pLannotate 1.2.2; 9 found; start..end, strand, type, name):
    314..418     -  promoter       AmpR promoter: bla
    455..958     +  misc_feature   CEN/ARS: S. cerevisiae CEN6 centromere fused to an autonomously replicating sequence
   2125..2149    -  misc_RNA       sTRSV HHRz (fragment): hammerhead ribozyme from the tobacco ringspot virus satellite RNA (Khvorova et al., 2003)
   3374..7056    +  CDS            LbCpf1 (fragment): CRISPR-associated protein from Lachnospiraceae bacterium ND2006 (Zetsche et al., 2015)
   7048..7593    +  CDS            LUCI_OPLGR (fragment): Experimental evidence at protein level: Swiss-Prot protein existence level 1. Catalytic subunit of oplophorus-luciferin 2-monooxygenase. Oxidoreductase that converts coelenterazine (the oplophorus luciferin) to coelenteramide under emission of blue light with a maximum at 454 nm. Is also active with bisdeoxycoelenterazine. From Oplophorus gracilirostris (Luminous shrimp).
   8309..8326    +  misc_feature   MCS (fragment): pUC18/19 multiple cloning site
   9234..9608    -  CDS            BleoR: antibiotic-binding protein; Sh ble from Streptoalloteichus hindustanus; confers resistance to bleomycin, phleomycin, and Zeocin™
  10568..11156   -  rep_origin     ori: high-copy-number ColE1/pMB1/pBR322/pUC origin of replication
  11327..313     -  CDS            AmpR (across the origin): β-lactamase; bla; confers resistance to ampicillin, carbenicillin, and related antibiotics
>Addgene plasmid #176240 | pNOC_hlbCas12a-Nlux | addgene full sequence | sequence record 346566 | Addgene NGS Result
GTGAGTACTCAACCAAGTCATTCTGAGAATAGTGTATGCGGCGACCGAGTTGCTCTTGCCCGGCGTCAAT
ACGGGATAATACCGCGCCACATAGCAGAACTTTAAAAGTGCTCATCATTGGAAAACGTTCTTCGGGGCGA
AAACTCTCAAGGATCTTACCGCTGTTGAGATCCAGTTCGATGTAACCCACTCGTGCACCCAACTGATCTT
CAGCATCTTTTACTTTCACCAGCGTTTCTGGGTGAGCAAAAACAGGAAGGCAAAATGCCGCAAAAAAGGG
AATAAGGGCGACACGGAAATGTTGAATACTCATACTCTTCCTTTTTCAATATTATTGAAGCATTTATCAG
GGTTATTGTCTCATGAGCGGATACATATTTGAATGTATTTAGAAAAATAAACAAATAGGGGTTCCGCGCA
CATTTCCCCGAAAAGTGCCACCTGGGTCCTTTTCATCACGTGCTATAAAAATAATTATAATTTAAATTTT
TTAATATAAATATATAAATTAAAAATAGAAAGTAAAAAAAGAAATTAAAGAAAAAATAGTTTTTGTTTTC
CGAAGATGTAAAAGACTCTAGGGGGATCGCCAACAAATACTACCTTTTATCTTGTACTTCCTGCTCTCAG
GTATTAATGCCGAATTGTTTCATCTTGTCTGTGTAGAAGACCACACACGAAAATCCTGTGATTTTACATT
TTACTTATCGTTAATCGAATGTATATCTATTTAATCTGCTTTTCTTGTCTAATAAATATATATGTAAAGT
ACGCTTTTTGTTGAAATTTTTTAAACCTTTGTTTATTTTTTTTTCTTCATTCCGTAACTCTTCTACCTTC
TTTATTTACTTTCTAAAATCCAAATACAAAACATAAAAATAAATAAACACAGAGTAAATTCCCAAATTAT
TCCATCATTAAAAGATACGAGGCGCGTGTAAGTTACAGGCAAGCGATCCGTCTAAGAAACCGGTGCAAAG
CTGACGCCCTTTTCGTCGTCGTTGCTGGTGTTAAAATTGCGCGTTTCTTTTTTTTCCGTCTTTGTCGTCT
TTTGACTTTTTTATCTTCTTTTCTGTCTTCTTTTATTCTTCTCTTCTTCTTCATCACTCCCTCTTCATTT
TTCTTCTTCTTTTTCCTCGTCTATTGTCCTCGGGCATTACCAGTTGTGCTGCTCACGTGCGCGCAAGCGG
TGAAAGGGTGAGAGGATACACGGACAACAATCATTGAAAATTACGCTTAAAGCCGGTGCCTGGAAAAGTC
CACGCGCAGATGGCCTTTGCTTGCCTTGCTGCTGCTGCAGCTGCTGCTGCTGTCGCCTGTGATGGTAATG
GTTGTTGTTGTGGTCCTGCTTGCTTGCTAGTTTGCATTGCGTTTGCGGTTGCCTTATGACCGACTCCGTG
TGATTGATCCTTAAACATATTTTATCATTGATGTGGATTGTGTGACGACGGCAAAAAAGAATTACTTTAC
ACATGACTATCACACCTGCTCCCCTCCCTTCTCCTTTCAATCGGTCAACTTCCCAACCGCTCCTCGAAAA
TATTTCAGTTGAATCCTCTACTACGTACCCCTTACTTAAATTTACTTTCTCTCTCCCCATCAATGCGCCG
TTGTTCTGAAGTTGTATTATTGATGGGAGATGATTGGCACTGCACCAGACCTGGCCAAAAGCCACCACAG
GTGGCCACATACTCTTGCATGGGTATACTCTACCGAGGCAAAGATTAAAGTGCACGTCCCCTGCCCCTCT
CTCTCCCTACTTCCTTCAGTCTCAGTGGTTCCGTGCCCGTTCAGCACTACATCGCCCTGCCCGCTGTTCC
TTCTCAAACAGCCACCCATCCCAACCCACATACACAGAAACAACCTTTCCTACACATTTTCCCAAGTCTT
CTCTTCACTATTCTACACTAATACACCACCGTGATATGCCGGTTATCTAGATGTCCTTTCTCCTTTCTCA
TCCTTTCTTTCCCATGGTACCCAGGAGTCCCATTCGCCATGCCGAAGCATGTTGCCCAGCCGGCGCCAGC
GAGGAGGCTGGGACCATGCCGGCCGGTACCCTTGAGGAGGGGGATACTCGTGCCAATCTACAACAGTAGA
AATTGCTCTTCGACGAGCTTACTCGTTTCGTCCTCACGGACTCATCAGAATTTCATCGATTCTGTGGATG
GAGGGAGGGAAGGAGGGGGGGAGTGAGTGAGTCGAGAGAACGACGACTGGGGCAAAGAGAGGATGACGCC
ACTGCAACAAAAGACAGGGAAGAATAGAGGCTGTTGGAAAACAGGAACACAGTGAAGAATAGAGGCTGCA
GGGTAACAGGCACATTTATCGCAGAGAGGCGGGCGGCAGGGGCGATACGTAAAGAGACCCCTAAACTTCT
CCGCGTCATCCGTTCACGCTACCTCCTTCCCTCCCTTTACTCCCATTGATCACCAAGGCAGCGCCCGCAG
CCACCAGCAGCCACCGTCCTCAGTGTCACAGCTAGACGCGTCCCCATCAGGCAGCAGACCACCAGAATAT
GCGCTTTCGCTTCCCATCATATCCCTCCCTCCTCCCCTTCTATTCCTCATCATGCATCATTTCTTTCTCC
TTGCTGCATGCCCCTCTTCTTACCTTGGCTAAGATCTACCGGAGGAAGAAGTCTTCAACGATAGATAAAT
GCCTGTATCGTGATGGTTGTTTGAATGGTGGAAGTGAGCCAGGTATTGAGAACGAGGGGCGCAAGGGTGC
GTGGAAGAAGGCAGGGAGAGGCGAGGCGAAGGAGAAGGGCATGTGGTGGGAACGAAGCCTCCACACCACA
GCCACCCATGCTTTTCTCTGTTCGAGTTCCCGGGTTCTACTCTCACACACTACACGTGCACAGAAAACAT
TCACGCACAACAGAGATACAGAGGGATCCGTCGAGATGGTCTACACGTCCTAATGTCCCCTGCTTTCGAA
GCCCAGAGCCATCGCTTTCTGTTTTTATCCATTCGCAACACATCCTGTTCTCGCGACCTCTCCTCTTCCT
GGCCACCATCGCTTCTCCGTGCCATGCCCTGTACATCCTTCCCTCCCTCGTTGTCTACCACACTAATCAT
GCGCTCTGCAGCAGACACTCGGCTACTATTTGTGTCGTACGGATTGAGGGGAGGGAGGGGAAGGGAGGCA
AGAAGTAAATCGGTGGTCAACAACAGACGCGGTCTCCCCACCCTCCCTCATTCCTTTCCCCTCCTATAAT
GAGCGAAGAAAGCCATGGACACCGAGTCACCCACTCTCCTAATCCACCACCACCAGGGCACTAACGGACT
CACGCTCACCAAACTCGGTAACAATATCCACTGCACACAGATACACACGCAACCCTCGAGCATGCCCAAG
AAAAAGCGGAAGGTGAGCAAGCTGGAGAAGTTTACAAACTGCTACTCCCTGTCTAAGACCCTGAGGTTCA
AGGCCATCCCTGTGGGCAAGACCCAGGAGAACATCGACAATAAGCGGCTGCTGGTGGAGGACGAGAAGAG
AGCCGAGGATTATAAGGGCGTGAAGAAGCTGCTGGATCGCTACTATCTGTCTTTTATCAACGACGTGCTG
CACAGCATCAAGCTGAAGAATCTGAACAATTACATCAGCCTGTTCCGGAAGAAAACCAGAACCGAGAAGG
AGAATAAGGAGCTGGAGAACCTGGAGATCAATCTGCGGAAGGAGATCGCCAAGGCCTTCAAGGGCAACGA
GGGCTACAAGTCCCTGTTTAAGAAGGATATCATCGAGACAATCCTGCCAGAGTTCCTGGACGATAAGGAC
GAGATCGCCCTGGTGAACAGCTTCAATGGCTTTACCACAGCCTTCACCGGCTTCTTTGATAACAGAGAGA
ATATGTTTTCCGAGGAGGCCAAGAGCACATCCATCGCCTTCAGGTGTATCAACGAGAATCTGACCCGCTA
CATCTCTAATATGGACATCTTCGAGAAGGTGGACGCCATCTTTGATAAGCACGAGGTGCAGGAGATCAAG
GAGAAGATCCTGAACAGCGACTATGATGTGGAGGATTTCTTTGAGGGCGAGTTCTTTAACTTTGTGCTGA
CACAGGAGGGCATCGACGTGTATAACGCCATCATCGGCGGCTTCGTGACCGAGAGCGGCGAGAAGATCAA
GGGCCTGAACGAGTACATCAACCTGTATAATCAGAAAACCAAGCAGAAGCTGCCTAAGTTTAAGCCACTG
TATAAGCAGGTGCTGAGCGATCGGGAGTCTCTGAGCTTCTACGGCGAGGGCTATACATCCGATGAGGAGG
TGCTGGAGGTGTTTAGAAACACCCTGAACAAGAACAGCGAGATCTTCAGCTCCATCAAGAAGCTGGAGAA
GCTGTTCAAGAATTTTGACGAGTACTCTAGCGCCGGCATCTTTGTGAAGAACGGCCCCGCCATCAGCACA
ATCTCCAAGGATATCTTCGGCGAGTGGAACGTGATCCGGGACAAGTGGAATGCCGAGTATGACGATATCC
ACCTGAAGAAGAAGGCCGTGGTGACCGAGAAGTACGAGGACGATCGGAGAAAGTCCTTCAAGAAGATCGG
CTCCTTTTCTCTGGAGCAGCTGCAGGAGTACGCCGACGCCGATCTGTCTGTGGTGGAGAAGCTGAAGGAG
ATCATCATCCAGAAGGTGGATGAGATCTACAAGGTGTATGGCTCCTCTGAGAAGCTGTTCGACGCCGATT
TTGTGCTGGAGAAGAGCCTGAAGAAGAACGACGCCGTGGTGGCCATCATGAAGGACCTGCTGGATTCTGT
GAAGAGCTTCGAGAATTACATCAAGGCCTTCTTTGGCGAGGGCAAGGAGACAAACAGGGACGAGTCCTTC
TATGGCGATTTTGTGCTGGCCTACGACATCCTGCTGAAGGTGGACCACATCTACGATGCCATCCGCAATT
ATGTGACCCAGAAGCCCTACTCTAAGGATAAGTTCAAGCTGTATTTTCAGAACCCTCAGTTCATGGGCGG
CTGGGACAAGGATAAGGAGACAGACTATCGGGCCACCATCCTGAGATACGGCTCCAAGTACTATCTGGCC
ATCATGGATAAGAAGTACGCCAAGTGCCTGCAGAAGATCGACAAGGACGATGTGAACGGCAATTACGAGA
AGATCAACTATAAGCTGCTGCCCGGCCCTAATAAGATGCTGCCAAAGGTGTTCTTTTCTAAGAAGTGGAT
GGCCTACTATAACCCCAGCGAGGACATCCAGAAGATCTACAAGAATGGCACATTCAAGAAGGGCGATATG
TTTAACCTGAATGACTGTCACAAGCTGATCGACTTCTTTAAGGATAGCATCTCCCGGTATCCAAAGTGGT
CCAATGCCTACGATTTCAACTTTTCTGAGACAGAGAAGTATAAGGACATCGCCGGCTTTTACAGAGAGGT
GGAGGAGCAGGGCTATAAGGTGAGCTTCGAGTCTGCCAGCAAGAAGGAGGTGGATAAGCTGGTGGAGGAG
GGCAAGCTGTATATGTTCCAGATCTATAACAAGGACTTTTCCGATAAGTCTCACGGCACACCCAATCTGC
ACACCATGTACTTCAAGCTGCTGTTTGACGAGAACAATCACGGACAGATCAGGCTGAGCGGAGGAGCAGA
GCTGTTCATGAGGCGCGCCTCCCTGAAGAAGGAGGAGCTGGTGGTGCACCCAGCCAACTCCCCTATCGCC
AACAAGAATCCAGATAATCCCAAGAAAACCACAACCCTGTCCTACGACGTGTATAAGGATAAGAGGTTTT
CTGAGGACCAGTACGAGCTGCACATCCCAATCGCCATCAATAAGTGCCCCAAGAACATCTTCAAGATCAA
TACAGAGGTGCGCGTGCTGCTGAAGCACGACGATAACCCCTATGTGATCGGCATCGATAGGGGCGAGCGC
AATCTGCTGTATATCGTGGTGGTGGACGGCAAGGGCAACATCGTGGAGCAGTATTCCCTGAACGAGATCA
TCAACAACTTCAACGGCATCAGGATCAAGACAGATTACCACTCTCTGCTGGACAAGAAGGAGAAGGAGAG
GTTCGAGGCCCGCCAGAACTGGACCTCCATCGAGAATATCAAGGAGCTGAAGGCCGGCTATATCTCTCAG
GTGGTGCACAAGATCTGCGAGCTGGTGGAGAAGTACGATGCCGTGATCGCCCTGGAGGACCTGAACTCTG
GCTTTAAGAATAGCCGCGTGAAGGTGGAGAAGCAGGTGTATCAGAAGTTCGAGAAGATGCTGATCGATAA
GCTGAACTACATGGTGGACAAGAAGTCTAATCCTTGTGCAACAGGCGGCGCCCTGAAGGGCTATCAGATC
ACCAATAAGTTCGAGAGCTTTAAGTCCATGTCTACCCAGAACGGCTTCATCTTTTACATCCCTGCCTGGC
TGACATCCAAGATCGATCCATCTACCGGCTTTGTGAACCTGCTGAAAACCAAGTATACCAGCATCGCCGA
TTCCAAGAAGTTCATCAGCTCCTTTGACAGGATCATGTACGTGCCCGAGGAGGATCTGTTCGAGTTTGCC
CTGGACTATAAGAACTTCTCTCGCACAGACGCCGATTACATCAAGAAGTGGAAGCTGTACTCCTACGGCA
ACCGGATCAGAATCTTCCGGAATCCTAAGAAGAACAACGTGTTCGACTGGGAGGAGGTGTGCCTGACCAG
CGCCTATAAGGAGCTGTTCAACAAGTACGGCATCAATTATCAGCAGGGCGATATCAGAGCCCTGCTGTGC
GAGCAGTCCGACAAGGCCTTCTACTCTAGCTTTATGGCCCTGATGAGCCTGATGCTGCAGATGCGGAACA
GCATCACAGGCCGCACCGACGTGGATTTTCTGATCAGCCCTGTGAAGAACTCCGACGGCATCTTCTACGA
TAGCCGGAACTATGAGGCCCAGGAGAATGCCATCCTGCCAAAGAACGCCGACGCCAATGGCGCCTATAAC
ATCGCCAGAAAGGTGCTGTGGGCCATCGGCCAGTTCAAGAAGGCCGAGGACGAGAAGCTGGATAAGGTGA
AGATCGCCATCTCTAACAAGGAGTGGCTGGAGTACGCCCAGACCAGCGTGAAGCACGGGTCCGGCAGCGG
GTCCGTTAACATGGTGTTTACTCTCGAGGACTTCGTGGGCGACTGGCGGCAGACAGCTGGCTATAACCTC
GACCAGGTGCTGGAGCAGGGCGGTGTGTCCTCGCTTTTCCAGAACCTGGGCGTCTCCGTGACCCCAATCC
AGCGCATCGTCCTGAGCGGCGAGAACGGCCTGAAGATCGACATCCACGTCATCATTCCCTACGAGGGCCT
GAGCGGGGACCAAATGGGCCAGATCGAGAAGATCTTCAAGGTTGTGTACCCCGTGGACGATCACCACTTC
AAGGTGATACTGCACTACGGGACGCTGGTCATCGACGGTGTGACGCCGAACATGATTGACTACTTCGGCC
GTCCTTACGAGGGCATTGCCGTGTTCGACGGCAAGAAGATCACGGTGACCGGCACCCTGTGGAACGGCAA
TAAGATCATTGACGAGCGGCTGATCAACCCGGATGGCTCGCTGTTGTTCCGCGTGACCATCAACGGGGTA
ACCGGCTGGCGCCTGTGCGAGCGCATCCTGGCCGGATACCCCTACGACGTGCCCGACTACGCGTCCATGG
TGGCTAGCCCGAAAAAGAAGAGGAAGGTCTGACAATTGGAAAGATCCAAGAGAGACGAGTAGAGATTTTT
TTTTTGGGATTGATGTTTGTCGTTCTTTGAGTTGTCGTCGAGTTACGCCTTTTGTAAGAATGTTCCGCAG
GAGAGGAGGAGGATGGGCATGAGTGAGGGTGAGAGGGCTTGCCCGCTTTTTTTTTTAAAAACGCTGAAGA
CGTGGTTGTCAAACAAACCCCCCATAGAAACGATTTTGTTACGGTGCGGTCCAGACGTCACTTGAATGGC
TCCGCGGAAAGGCCAGGGAGGGAAGGGGGGAGGGAGGAAACATGAAACATGTTGAACGGCTCAACAGGGT
TTGGGGGACAAGAGAGGTAGCGCCCTGATGGACTGCTCCCTCCCCTCCTTTCCCTCAATGTCTCATTCAT
CCATGCTTCCCCCTTCTCTCTCTCCCCTCCGTTCCATCCCCCGCGGGCGTGGTAGTGGCGTGATGGGATC
CACTAAAATGTACGTGTAAGAAAAGCCGGTGAGCTTACGCTTTTGTGAAAGTGGGAGTACGAGTGTTGTG
TGTGTGTGTAGTGGTTTCAGACCCCAGACAGAGGCGAAGCAGAAAAAGCAGACGATGAAGACGACGAAGA
AATGAGCAGTCTATTTTTATCGTGGAAACAGAAGAGGTGATATCGTCTCCTGCAGGCATGCAAGCTGATC
CACTAGAGGCCATGGCGGCCGCGAGGGTGGACTTGAGAGTGTGGAAGTGAGTGAGGGTAGAAGATAGAGT
AAGGATGGCAGACAAGATGACGATAAAGAAGACGTGGAAGAGAGGGAAATACACGTACAAAGGAAGAAAA
CAAGAAAAGGAAAAAGAGGAAAAAATAAACGCAGGCGGAATTACTCACTGTTGAAATGGTCTCTCGTCCT
GACACGGAAGTTGTACGAACAACACGCATGCACACAACGTACTCTTCTTCTGTGTTCTAAATAAAGACTA
TTTGCTAAGGGAGGGTAGTGGCGATGGTGGCGTACAGTGACTTAATGGGGAGGAGCAAATCAATGATGCC
TTTTTTGGCATTTTTCTATTGTCTATCTGCGGTACTACAATTCGTTGTTATACAGTCACGGATGGAAGGA
AGAAGCAGCAGTAGAGTAGGGGATAAACCAATGAGATAAGGGAGCTGATGTAACGAGACCAGGACGCCTG
AAATTAAAGATAGAAAAACCACAAGTAGAGCCAGGAGCGATGACCATCTTCCATTTCGTTTCTTCACAAC
AGTGCTTTTGCTTTCTTCGCTTCTACTCTCTCCTTACTGGCTACCATGACATTGTTCACTTCTTTCATTT
CTCCTTCCCTCTCTCACACACATCCCACCCCTTCGATTTCCTTCTGCCCTTCTTCCCTCGGGGTCTAGTC
TTATTTTGATTGAACCGATGCGTGAATTGGATCGAGTGACTTGTATGACGGGCACACACACACATGACGA
CGACAGGTGAGGACTTGAAGGACCTAAGGCATGACACCTAAAAGGAAGGAAGGCCGAAAGACGACGGCAG
AAGTGGGGATCTCTGAAACCAGATCCCTTCTCCTCTTCACTCCCTCCTCCTGATCCCTGGCCATCAGTCC
TGCTCCTCGGCCACGAAGTGCACGCAGTTGCCGGCCGGGTCGCGCAGGGCGAACTCCCGCCCCCACGGCT
GCTCGCCGATCTCGGTCATGGCCGGCCCGGAGGCGTCCCGGAAGTTCGTGGACACGACCTCCGACCACTC
GGCGTACAGCTCGTCCAGGCCGCGCACCCACACCCAGGCCAGGGTGTTGTCCGGCACCACCTGGTCCTGG
ACCGCGCTGATGAACAGGGTCACGTCGTCCCGGACCACACCGGCGAAGTCGTCCTCCACGAAGTCCCGGG
AGAACCCGAGCCGGTCGGTCCAGAACTCGACCGCTCCGGCGACGTCGCGCGCGGTGAGCACCGGAACGGC
ACTGGTCAACTTGGCCATCTGCTCGGAGGGGAGGATGAAGGGAAGGAGGGAGGGGGGAGGGGCATTTATG
ACAATTAGAACTTCAGAGGTCTACTCCTTGTGTGTAACGAGGTGAACGACGGGTGAAAGTGTTCGCCTGA
CAGGACTGGTCGAAGATCGGGGGGAGGGGGCTACCTCTATCTCTGAGGGCATCTTTCTGATAAGGTGCCT
TCAACCGCAACCCCGAAAACCCCTGCCCCCCACCACACCATGGACACATGCACGCACGACAAATAGACAG
AGCGATGCCAACAGGATTGGTTGTATAGTATGGTTCTGGTAAGATAGAGGGATTAAATGCCCTGCTCCAG
GCCGTGAGGGGCGAACTGGCGCGCTTGTGCTTCTCCTTCTGTACTTAATCTACATCCCTGACCTTGAACT
GGATCTTGACAAATATAGATCCGAAAACCCACTGCCGCACGAACTTACCATAATTTAAAAAGAGGTTTTA
GAGGCGAAGAGTGGAGACTTCTGTGTGAGGTTTGTGAAAAGGTAAGAAGGAGGGGACAGGAGATCATGAA
TCTATATCTTAATTAAGCACTTCTGCTGTTTTGAATGGGGTTAGAGCACAAGTGGGATGCCTGGACTTTC
AGGGCATGCAAGCACACACTACGACCACAACAGAAGTCAAAAGGGTGTAGATAGAGTTTGGCCTCTTGTC
TGATGGGCATTCACCCGGCAGTATCCTAGTTAAAACAAAGACACATGAAGAGATATAAAGATCATCGCGT
GTGCCCTCTAGACGGGCGGGCTATAGAGGAAAGGACAAAAGACCGCCAAACCGACGCAGGATGCGGACAG
GTTCAGTGCACCAAGGAGGAGGAAACGCCCAACCACGAGGTCCAAGGCTGGCAGAGAAATAAACGACCCC
GTTTAAACATGTGAGCAAAAGGCCAGCAAAAGGCCAGGAACCGTAAAAAGGCCGCGTTGCTGGCGTTTTT
CCATAGGCTCCGCCCCCCTGACGAGCATCACAAAAATCGACGCTCAAGTCAGAGGTGGCGAAACCCGACA
GGACTATAAAGATACCAGGCGTTTCCCCCTGGAAGCTCCCTCGTGCGCTCTCCTGTTCCGACCCTGCCGC
TTACCGGATACCTGTCCGCCTTTCTCCCTTCGGGAAGCGTGGCGCTTTCTCATAGCTCACGCTGTAGGTA
TCTCAGTTCGGTGTAGGTCGTTCGCTCCAAGCTGGGCTGTGTGCACGAACCCCCCGTTCAGCCCGACCGC
TGCGCCTTATCCGGTAACTATCGTCTTGAGTCCAACCCGGTAAGACACGACTTATCGCCACTGGCAGCAG
CCACTGGTAACAGGATTAGCAGAGCGAGGTATGTAGGCGGTGCTACAGAGTTCTTGAAGTGGTGGCCTAA
CTACGGCTACACTAGAAGAACAGTATTTGGTATCTGCGCTCTGCTGAAGCCAGTTACCTTCGGAAAAAGA
GTTGGTAGCTCTTGATCCGGCAAACAAACCACCGCTGGTAGCGGTGGTTTTTTTGTTTGCAAGCAGCAGA
TTACGCGCAGAAAAAAAGGATCTCAAGAAGATCCTTTGATCTTTTCTACGGGGTCTGACGCTCAGTGGAA
CGAAAACTCACGTTAAGGGATTTTGGTCATGAGATTATCAAAAAGGATCTTCACCTAGATCCTTTTAAAT
TAAAAATGAAGTTTTAAATCAATCTAAAGTATATATGAGTAAACTTGGTCTGACAGTTACCAATGCTTAA
TCAGTGAGGCACCTATCTCAGCGATCTGTCTATTTCGTTCATCCATAGTTGCCTGACTCCCCGTCGTGTA
GATAACTACGATACGGGAGGGCTTACCATCTGGCCCCAGTGCTGCAATGATACCGCGAGACCCACGCTCA
CCGGCTCCAGATTTATCAGCAATAAACCAGCCAGCCGGAAGGGCCGAGCGCAGAAGTGGTCCTGCAACTT
TATCCGCCTCCATCCAGTCTATTAATTGTTGCCGGGAAGCTAGAGTAAGTAGTTCGCCAGTTAATAGTTT
GCGCAACGTTGTTGCCATTGCTACAGGCATCGTGGTGTCACGCTCGTCGTTTGGTATGGCTTCATTCAGC
TCCGGTTCCCAACGATCAAGGCGAGTTACATGATCCCCCATGTTGTGCAAAAAAGCGGTTAGCTCCTTCG
GTCCTCCGATCGTTGTCAGAAGTAAGTTGGCCGCAGTGTTATCACTCATGGTTATGGCAGCACTGCATAA
TTCTCTTACTGTCATGCCATCCGTAAGATGCTTTTCTGTGACTG
